>Addgene plasmid #220542 | LT3GEPIR-NEK3shRNA1 | addgene full sequence | sequence record 438390 | Addgene NGS Result
AACGACCGAGCGCAGCGAGTCAGTGAGCGAGGAAGCGGAAGAGCGCCCAATACGCAAACCGCCTCTCCCC
GCGCGTTGGCCGATTCATTAATGCAGCTGGCACGACAGGTTTCCCGACTGGAAAGCGGGCAGTGAGCGCA
ACGCAATTAATGTGAGTTAGCTCACTCATTAGGCACCCCAGGCTTTACACTTTATGCTTCCGGCTCGTAT
GTTGTGTGGAATTGTGAGCGGATAACAATTTCACACAGGAAACAGCTATGACCATGATTACGCCAAGCGC
GCAATTAACCCTCACTAAAGGGAACAAAAGCTGGAGCTGCAAGCTTAATGTAGTCTTATGCAATACTCTT
GTAGTCTTGCAACATGGTAACGATGAGTTAGCAACATGCCTTACAAGGAGAGAAAAAGCACCGTGCATGC
CGATTGGTGGAAGTAAGGTGGTACGATCGTGCCTTATTAGGAAGGCAACAGACGGGTCTGACATGGATTG
GACGAACCACTGAATTGCCGCATTGCAGAGATATTGTATTTAAGTGCCTAGCTCGATACATAAACGGGTC
TCTCTGGTTAGACCAGATCTGAGCCTGGGAGCTCTCTGGCTAACTAGGGAACCCACTGCTTAAGCCTCAA
TAAAGCTTGCCTTGAGTGCTTCAAGTAGTGTGTGCCCGTCTGTTGTGTGACTCTGGTAACTAGAGATCCC
TCAGACCCTTTTAGTCAGTGTGGAAAATCTCTAGCAGTGGCGCCCGAACAGGGACTTGAAAGCGAAAGGG
AAACCAGAGGAGCTCTCTCGACGCAGGACTCGGCTTGCTGAAGCGCGCACGGCAAGAGGCGAGGGGCGGC
GACTGGTGAGTACGCCAAAAATTTTGACTAGCGGAGGCTAGAAGGAGAGAGATGGGTGCGAGAGCGTCAG
TATTAAGCGGGGGAGAATTAGATCGCGATGGGAAAAAATTCGGTTAAGGCCAGGGGGAAAGAAAAAATAT
AAATTAAAACATATAGTATGGGCAAGCAGGGAGCTAGAACGATTCGCAGTTAATCCTGGCCTGTTAGAAA
CATCAGAAGGCTGTAGACAAATACTGGGACAGCTACAACCATCCCTTCAGACAGGATCAGAAGAACTTAG
ATCATTATATAATACAGTAGCAACCCTCTATTGTGTGCATCAAAGGATAGAGATAAAAGACACCAAGGAA
GCTTTAGACAAGATAGAGGAAGAGCAAAACAAAAGTAAGACCACCGCACAGCAAGCGGCCGCTGATCTTC
AGACCTGGAGGAGGAGATATGAGGGACAATTGGAGAAGTGAATTATATAAATATAAAGTAGTAAAAATTG
AACCATTAGGAGTAGCACCCACCAAGGCAAAGAGAAGAGTGGTGCAGAGAGAAAAAAGAGCAGTGGGAAT
AGGAGCTTTGTTCCTTGGGTTCTTGGGAGCAGCAGGAAGCACTATGGGCGCAGCGTCAATGACGCTGACG
GTACAGGCCAGACAATTATTGTCTGGTATAGTGCAGCAGCAGAACAATTTGCTGAGGGCTATTGAGGCGC
AACAGCATCTGTTGCAACTCACAGTCTGGGGCATCAAGCAGCTCCAGGCAAGAATCCTGGCTGTGGAAAG
ATACCTAAAGGATCAACAGCTCCTGGGGATTTGGGGTTGCTCTGGAAAACTCATTTGCACCACTGCTGTG
CCTTGGAATGCTAGTTGGAGTAATAAATCTCTGGAACAGATTTGGAATCACACGACCTGGATGGAGTGGG
ACAGAGAAATTAACAATTACACAAGCTTAATACACTCCTTAATTGAAGAATCGCAAAACCAGCAAGAAAA
GAATGAACAAGAATTATTGGAATTAGATAAATGGGCAAGTTTGTGGAATTGGTTTAACATAACAAATTGG
CTGTGGTATATAAAATTATTCATAATGATAGTAGGAGGCTTGGTAGGTTTAAGAATAGTTTTTGCTGTAC
TTTCTATAGTGAATAGAGTTAGGCAGGGATATTCACCATTATCGTTTCAGACCCACCTCCCAACCCCGAG
GGGACCCGACAGGCCCGAAGGAATAGAAGAAGAAGGTGGAGAGAGAGACAGAGACAGATCCATTCGATTA
GTGAACGGATCTCGACGGTATCGGTTAACTTTTAAAAGAAAAGGGGGGATTGGGGGGTACAGTGCAGGGG
AAAGAATAGTAGACATAATAGCAACAGACATACAAACTAAAGAATTACAAAAACAAATTACAAAAATTCA
AAATTTTATCGATTCTAGATTCGAGTTTACTCCCTATCAGTGATAGAGAACGTATGAAGAGTTTACTCCC
TATCAGTGATAGAGAACGTATGCAGACTTTACTCCCTATCAGTGATAGAGAACGTATAAGGAGTTTACTC
CCTATCAGTGATAGAGAACGTATGACCAGTTTACTCCCTATCAGTGATAGAGAACGTATCTACAGTTTAC
TCCCTATCAGTGATAGAGAACGTATATCCAGTTTACTCCCTATCAGTGATAGAGAACGTATAAGCTTTAG
GCGTGTACGGTGGGCGCCTATAAAAGCAGAGCTCGTTTAGTGAACCGTCAGATCGCCTGGAGCAATTCCA
CAACACTTTTGTCTTATACCAACTTTCCGTACCACTTCCTACCCTCGTAAAGTCGAGCTTGCGTTGGATC
CACCATGGTGAGCAAGGGCGAGGAGCTGTTCACCGGGGTGGTGCCCATCCTGGTCGAGCTGGACGGCGAC
GTAAACGGCCACAAGTTCAGCGTGTCTGGCGAGGGCGAGGGCGATGCCACCTACGGCAAGCTGACCCTGA
AGTTCATCTGCACCACCGGCAAGCTGCCCGTGCCCTGGCCCACCCTCGTGACCACCCTGACCTACGGCGT
GCAGTGCTTCAGCCGCTACCCCGACCACATGAAGCAGCACGACTTCTTCAAGTCCGCCATGCCCGAAGGC
TACGTCCAGGAGCGCACCATCTTCTTCAAGGACGACGGCAACTACAAGACCCGCGCCGAGGTGAAGTTCG
AGGGCGACACCCTGGTGAACCGCATCGAGCTGAAGGGCATCGACTTCAAGGAGGACGGCAACATCCTGGG
GCACAAGCTGGAGTACAACTACAACAGCCACAACGTCTATATCATGGCCGACAAGCAGAAGAACGGCATC
AAGGCGAACTTCAAGATCCGCCACAACATCGAGGACGGCAGCGTGCAGCTCGCCGACCACTACCAGCAGA
ACACCCCCATCGGCGACGGCCCCGTGCTGCTGCCCGACAACCACTACCTGAGCACCCAGTCCGCCCTGAG
CAAAGACCCCAACGAGAAGCGCGATCACATGGTCCTGCTGGAGTTCGTGACCGCCGCCGGGATCACTCTC
GGCATGGACGAGCTGTACAAGTAATGACGTACGGCGGCCGCCTCGACTAGGGATAACAGGGTAATTGTTT
GAATGAGGCTTCAGTACTTTACAGAATCGTTGCCTGCACATCTTGGAAACACTTGCTGGGATTACTTCGA
CTTCTTAACCCAACAGAAGGCTCGAGAAGGTATATTGCTGTTGACAGTGAGCGACCTAGTCAAGCAGATG
TTTAATAGTGAAGCCACAGATGTATTAAACATCTGCTTGACTAGGGTGCCTACTGCCTCGGACTTCAAGG
GGTCTAGAATTCGAGCAATTATCTTGTTTACTAAAACTGAATACCTTGCTATCTCTTTGATACATTTTTA
CAAAGCTGAATTAAAATGGTATAAATTAAATCACTTTTTTCAATTGACGCGTAATTCTACCGGGTAGGGG
AGGCGCTTTTCCCAAGGCAGTCTGGAGCATGCGCTTTAGCAGCCCCGCTGGGCACTTGGCGCTACACAAG
TGGCCTCTGGCCTCGCACACATTCCACATCCACCGGTAGGCGCCAACCGGCTCCGTTCTTTGGTGGCCCC
TTCGCGCCACCTTCTACTCCTCCCCTAGTCAGGAAGTTCCCCCCCGCCCCGCAGCTCGCGTCGTGCAGGA
CGTGACAAATGGAAGTAGCACGTCTCACTAGTCTCGTGCAGATGGACAGCACCGCTGAGCAATGGAAGCG
GGTAGGCCTTTGGGGCAGCGGCCAATAGCAGCTTTGCTCCTTCGCTTTCTGGGCTCAGAGGCTGGGAAGG
GGTGGGTCCGGGGGCGGGCTCAGGGGCGGGCTCAGGGGCGGGGCGGGCGCCCGAAGGTCCTCCGGAGGCC
CGGCATTCTGCACGCTTCAAAAGCGCACGTCTGCCGCGCTGTTCTCCTCTTCCTCATCTCCGGGCCTTTC
GACCTGCAGCCCAAGCTTACCATGACCGAGTACAAGCCCACGGTGCGCCTCGCCACCCGCGACGACGTCC
CCAGGGCCGTACGCACCCTCGCCGCCGCGTTCGCCGACTACCCCGCCACGCGCCACACCGTCGATCCGGA
CCGCCACATCGAGCGGGTCACCGAGCTGCAAGAACTCTTCCTCACGCGCGTCGGGCTCGACATCGGCAAG
GTGTGGGTCGCGGACGACGGCGCCGCGGTGGCGGTCTGGACCACGCCGGAGAGCGTCGAAGCGGGGGCGG
TGTTCGCCGAGATCGGCCCGCGCATGGCCGAGTTGAGCGGTTCCCGGCTGGCCGCGCAGCAACAGATGGA
AGGCCTCCTGGCGCCGCACCGGCCCAAGGAGCCCGCGTGGTTCCTGGCCACCGTCGGCGTCTCGCCCGAC
CACCAGGGCAAGGGTCTGGGCAGCGCCGTCGTGCTCCCCGGAGTGGAGGCGGCCGAGCGCGCCGGGGTGC
CCGCCTTCCTGGAGACCTCCGCGCCCCGCAACCTCCCCTTCTACGAGCGGCTCGGCTTCACCGTCACCGC
CGACGTCGAGGTGCCCGAAGGACCGCGCACCTGGTGCATGACCCGCAAGCCCGGTGCCTGACGCCCGCCC
CACGACCCGCAGCGCCCGACCGAAAGGAGCGCACGACCCCATGCATCCAATTCCGCCCCCCCCCCCTAAC
GTTACTGGCCGAAGCCGCTTGGAATAAGGCCGGTGTGCGTTTGTCTATATGTTATTTTCCACCATATTGC
CGTCTTTTGGCAATGTGAGGGCCCGGAAACCTGGCCCTGTCTTCTTGACGAGCATTCCTAGGGGTCTTTC
CCCTCTCGCCAAAGGAATGCAAGGTCTGTTGAATGTCGTGAAGGAAGCAGTTCCTCTGGAAGCTTCTTGA
AGACAAACAACGTCTGTAGCGACCCTTTGCAGGCAGCGGAACCCCCCACCTGGCGACAGGTGCCTCTGCG
GCCAAAAGCCACGTGTATAAGATACACCTGCAAAGGCGGCACAACCCCAGTGCCACGTTGTGAGTTGGAT
AGTTGTGGAAAGAGTCAAATGGCTCTCCTCAAGCGTATTCAACAAGGGGCTGAAGGATGCCCAGAAGGTA
CCCCATTGTATGGGATCTGATCTGGGGCCTCGGTGCACATGCTTTACATGTGTTTAGTCGAGGTTAAAAA
AACGTCTAGGCCCCCCGAACCACGGGGACGTGGTTTTCCTTTGAAAAACACGATGATAATATGGCCACAA
CCATGAGTAGACTGGACAAGAGCAAAGTCATAAACGGAGCTCTGGAATTACTCAATGGTGTCGGTATCGA
AGGCCTGACGACAAGGAAACTCGCTCAAAAGCTGGGAGTTGAGCAGCCTACCCTGTACTGGCACGTGAAG
AACAAGCGGGCCCTGCTCGATGCCCTGCCAATCGAGATGCTGGACAGGCATCATACCCACTTCTGCCCCC
TGGAAGGCGAGTCATGGCAAGACTTTCTGCGGAACAACGCCAAGTCATACCGCTGTGCTCTCCTCTCACA
TCGCGACGGGGCTAAAGTGCATCTCGGCACCCGCCCAACAGAGAAACAGTACGAAACCCTGGAAAATCAG
CTCGCGTTCCTGTGTCAGCAAGGCTTCTCCCTGGAGAACGCACTGTACGCTCTGTCCGCCGTGGGCCACT
TTACACTGGGCTGCGTATTGGAGGAACAGGAGCATCAAGTAGCAAAAGAGGAAAGAGAGACACCTACCAC
CGATTCTATGCCCCCACTTCTGAGACAAGCAATTGAGCTGTTCGACCGGCAGGGAGCCGAACCTGCCTTC
CTTTTCGGCCTGGAACTAATCATATGTGGCCTGGAGAAACAGCTAAAGTGCGAAAGCGGCGGGCCGACCG
ACGCCCTTGACGATTTTGACTTAGACATGCTCCCAGCCGATGCCCTTGACGACTTTGACCTTGATATGCT
GCCTGCTGACGCTCTTGACGATTTTGACCTTGACATGCTCCCCGGGTAATCCGGACTCGACCTGCAGCCA
AGCTTATCGAAACGCGTCTGGAACAATCAACCTCTGGATTACAAAATTTGTGAAAGATTGACTGGTATTC
TTAACTATGTTGCTCCTTTTACGCTATGTGGATACGCTGCTTTAATGCCTTTGTATCATGCTATTGCTTC
CCGTATGGCTTTCATTTTCTCCTCCTTGTATAAATCCTGGTTGCTGTCTCTTTATGAGGAGTTGTGGCCC
GTTGTCAGGCAACGTGGCGTGGTGTGCACTGTGTTTGCTGACGCAACCCCCACTGGTTGGGGCATTGCCA
CCACCTGTCAGCTCCTTTCCGGGACTTTCGCTTTCCCCCTCCCTATTGCCACGGCGGAACTCATCGCCGC
CTGCCTTGCCCGCTGCTGGACAGGGGCTCGGCTGTTGGGCACTGACAATTCCGTGGTGTTGTCGGGGAAG
CTGACGTCCTTTCCATGGCTGCTCGCCTGTGTTGCCACCTGGATTCTGCGCGGGACGTCCTTCTGCTACG
TCCCTTCGGCCCTCAATCCAGCGGACCTTCCTTCCCGCGGCCTGCTGCCGGCTCTGCGGCCTCTTCCGCG
TCTTCGCCTTCGCCCTCAGACGAGTCGGATCTCCCTTTGGGCCGCCTCCCCGCCTGGAATTAATTCTGCA
GTCGAGACCTAGAAAAACATGGAGCAATCACAAGTAGCAATACAGCAGCTACCAATGCTGATTGTGCCTG
GCTAGAAGCACAAGAGGAGGAGGAGGTGGGTTTTCCAGTCACACCTCAGGTACCTTTAAGACCAATGACT
TACAAGGCAGCTGTAGATCTTAGCCACTTTTTAAAAGAAAAGGGGGGACTGGAAGGGCTAATTCACTCCC
AACGAAGACAAGATCTGCTTTTTGCTTGTACTGGGTCTCTCTGGTTAGACCAGATCTGAGCCTGGGAGCT
CTCTGGCTAACTAGGGAACCCACTGCTTAAGCCTCAATAAAGCTTGCCTTGAGTGCTTCAAGTAGTGTGT
GCCCGTCTGTTGTGTGACTCTGGTAACTAGAGATCCCTCAGACCCTTTTAGTCAGTGTGGAAAATCTCTA
GCAGTAGTAGTTCATGTCATCTTATTATTCAGTATTTATAACTTGCAAAGAAATGAATATCAGAGAGTGA
GAGGAACTTGTTTATTGCAGCTTATAATGGTTACAAATAAAGCAATAGCATCACAAATTTCACAAATAAA
GCATTTTTTTCACTGCATTCTAGTTGTGGTTTGTCCAAACTCATCAATGTATCTTATCATGTCTGGCTCT
AGCTATCCCGCCCCTAACTCCGCCCATCCCGCCCCTAACTCCGCCCAGTTCCGCCCATTCTCCGCCCCAT
GGCTGACTAATTTTTTTTATTTATGCAGAGGCCGAGGCCGCCTCGGCCTCTGAGCTATTCCAGAAGTAGT
GAGGAGGCTTTTTTGGAGGCCTAGGGACGTACCCAATTCGCCCTATAGTGAGTCGTATTACGCGCGCTCA
CTGGCCGTCGTTTTACAACGTCGTGACTGGGAAAACCCTGGCGTTACCCAACTTAATCGCCTTGCAGCAC
ATCCCCCTTTCGCCAGCTGGCGTAATAGCGAAGAGGCCCGCACCGATCGCCCTTCCCAACAGTTGCGCAG
CCTGAATGGCGAATGGG
[124 nt withheld, positions 7928-8051]
C
[91 nt withheld, positions 8053-8143]
A
[49 nt withheld, positions 8145-8193]
CCTTTGACGTTGGAGTCCACGTTCTTT
[37 nt withheld, positions 8221-8257]
ACCCTATCTCGGTCTATTCTTTTGATTTATAAGGGATTTTGCCGATTTCGGCCTATTGGTTAAAAAATGA
GCTGATTTAACAAAAATTTAACGCGAATTTTAACAAAATATTAACGCTTACAATTTAGGTGGCACTTTTC
GGGGAAATGTGCGCGGAACCCCTATTTGTTTATTTTTCTAAATACATTCAAATATGTATCCGCTCATGAG
ACAATAACCCTGATAAATGCTTCAATAATATTGAAAAAGGAAGAGTATGAGTATTCAACATTTCCGTGTC
GCCCTTATTCCCTTTTTTGCGGCATTTTGCCTTCCTGTTTTTGCTCACCCAGAAACGCTGGTGAAAGTAA
AAGATGCTGAAGATCAGTTGGGTGCACGAGTGGGTTACATCGAACTGGATCTCAACAGCGGTAAGATCCT
TGAGAGTTTTCGCCCCGAAGAACGTTTTCCAATGATGAGCACTTTTAAAGTTCTGCTATGTGGCGCGGTA
TTATCCCGTATTGACGCCGGGCAAGAGCAACTCGGTCGCCGCATACACTATTCTCAGAATGACTTGGTTG
AGTACTCACCAGTCACAGAAAAGCATCTTACGGATGGCATGACAGTAAGAGAATTATGCAGTGCTGCCAT
AACCATGAGTGATAACACTGCGGCCAACTTACTTCTGACAACGATCGGAGGACCGAAGGAGCTAACCGCT
TTTTTGCACAACATGGGGGATCATGTAACTCGCCTTGATCGTTGGGAACCGGAGCTGAATGAAGCCATAC
CAAACGACGAGCGTGACACCACGATGCCTGTAGCAATGGCAACAACGTTGCGCAAACTATTAACTGGCGA
ACTACTTACTCTAGCTTCCCGGCAACAATTAATAGACTGGATGGAGGCGGATAAAGTTGCAGGACCACTT
CTGCGCTCGGCCCTTCCGGCTGGCTGGTTTATTGCTGATAAATCTGGAGCCGGTGAGCGTGGGTCTCGCG
GTATCATTGCAGCACTGGGGCCAGATGGTAAGCCCTCCCGTATCGTAGTTATCTACACGACGGGGAGTCA
GGCAACTATGGATGAACGAAATAGACAGATCGCTGAGATAGGTGCCTCACTGATTAAGCATTGGTAACTG
TCAGACCAAGTTTACTCATATATACTTTAGATTGATTTAAAACTTCATTTTTAATTTAAAAGGATCTAGG
TGAAGATCCTTTTTGATAATCTCATGACCAAAATCCCTTAACGTGAGTTTTCGTTCCACTGAGCGTCAGA
CCCCGTAGAAAAGATCAAAGGATCTTCTTGAGATCCTTTTTTTCTGCGCGTAATCTGCTGCTTGCAAACA
AAAAAACCACCGCTACCAGCGGTGGTTTGTTTGCCGGATCAAGAGCTACCAACTCTTTTTCCGAAGGTAA
CTGGCTTCAGCAGAGCGCAGATACCAAATACTGTTCTTCTAGTGTAGCCGTAGTTAGGCCACCACTTCAA
GAACTCTGTAGCACCGCCTACATACCTCGCTCTGCTAATCCTGTTACCAGTGGCTGCTGCCAGTGGCGAT
AAGTCGTGTCTTACCGGGTTGGACTCAAGACGATAGTTACCGGATAAGGCGCAGCGGTCGGGCTGAACGG
GGGGTTCGTGCACACAGCCCAGCTTGGAGCGAACGACCTACACCGAACTGAGATACCTACAGCGTGAGCT
ATGAGAAAGCGCCACGCTTCCCGAAGGGAGAAAGGCGGACAGGTATCCGGTAAGCGGCAGGGTCGGAACA
GGAGAGCGCACGAGGGAGCTTCCAGGGGGAAACGCCTGGTATCTTTATAGTCCTGTCGGGTTTCGCCACC
TCTGACTTGAGCGTCGATTTTTGTGATGCTCGTCAGGGGGGCGGAGCCTATGGAAAAACGCCAGCAACGC
GGCCTTTTTACGGTTCCTGGCCTTTTGCTGGCCTTTTGCTCACATGTTCTTTCCTGCGTTATCCCCTGAT
TCTGTGGATAACCGTATTACCGCCTTTGAGTGAGCTGATACCGCTCGCCGCAGCCG
Features (pLannotate 1.2.2; 32 found; start..end, strand, type, name):
      1..41      +  rep_origin     RSF ori (fragment): Plasmids containing the RSF 1030 origin of replication can be propagated in E. coli cells that contain additional plasmids with compatible origins.
     43..135     +  CDS            lacI (fragment): lac repressor; lacI; The lac repressor binds to the lac operator to inhibit transcription in E. coli. This inhibition can be relieved by adding lactose or isopropyl-β-D-thiogalactopyranoside (IPTG).
    148..169     +  protein_bind   CAP binding site: CAP binding activates transcription in the presence of cAMP. E. coli catabolite activator protein
    184..214     +  promoter       lac promoter: promoter for the E. coli lac operon
    222..238     +  protein_bind   lac operator: The lac repressor binds to the lac operator to inhibit transcription in E. coli. This inhibition can be relieved by adding lactose or isopropyl-β-D-thiogalactopyranoside (IPTG). lac repressor encoded by lacI
    283..301     +  promoter       T3 promoter: promoter for bacteriophage T3 RNA polymerase
    329..555     +  promoter       RSV promoter: Rous sarcoma virus enhancer/promoter
    556..736     +  LTR            5' LTR (truncated): truncated 5' long terminal repeat (LTR) from HIV-1
    783..908     +  misc_feature   HIV-1 Ψ: packaging signal of human immunodeficiency virus type 1
    892..1255    +  CDS            HIV-1 gag (fragment): gag protein from human immunodeficiency virus 1; gag
   1401..1634    +  misc_feature   RRE: The Rev response element (RRE) of HIV-1 allows for Rev-dependent mRNA export from the nucleus to the cytoplasm.
   2011..2111    +  CDS            Rev (fragment): human immunodeficiency virus 1 (HIV-1) Rev protein; rev; enhances nuclear export of unspliced and incompletely spliced viral mRNAs
   2130..2247    +  misc_feature   cPPT/CTS: central polypurine tract and central termination sequence of HIV-1
   2263..2641    +  promoter       TRE3G promoter: 3rd-generation Tet-responsive promoter that can be activated by binding of Tet-On® 3G
   2665..3384    +  CDS            EGFP: the original enhanced GFP (Yang et al., 1996) mammalian codon-optimized
   3620..3747    +  ncRNA          3' miR-30a: sequence downstream of the 71-nt precursor of the human miR-30a microRNA (Zeng et al., 2002) miRNA
   3772..4271    +  promoter       PGK promoter: mouse phosphoglycerate kinase 1 promoter
   4292..4891    +  CDS            PuroR: puromycin N-acetyltransferase; pac from Streptomyces alboniger; confers resistance to puromycin
   5057..5519    +  misc_feature   IRES: internal ribosome entry site (IRES) of the encephalomyocarditis virus (EMCV)
   5542..6230    +  CDS            rtTA3 (fragment): reverse tetracycline transactivator 3 activates expression from Tet-responsive promoters in the presence of doxycycline
   6160..6270    +  CDS            VP48: 3 tandem repeats of the minimal activation domain of herpes simplex virus VP16 (Cheng et al., 2013)
   6325..6913    +  misc_feature   WPRE: woodchuck hepatitis virus posttranscriptional regulatory element
   6930..7118    +  CDS            nef (fragment): NEF_HV1Z2 - Experimental evidence at protein level: Swiss-Prot protein existence level 1. Extracellular Nef protein targets CD4(+) T-lymphocytes for apoptosis by interacting with CXCR4 surface receptors. From Human immunodeficiency virus type 1 group M subtype D (isolate Z2/CDC-Z34) (HIV-1).
   7120..7353    +  LTR            3' LTR (ΔU3): self-inactivating 3' long terminal repeat (LTR) from HIV-1
   7425..7546    +  polyA_signal   SV40 poly(A) signal: SV40 polyadenylation signal
   7586..7721    +  rep_origin     SV40 ori: SV40 origin of replication
   7742..7760    -  promoter       T7 promoter: promoter for bacteriophage T7 RNA polymerase
   7768..7923    +  CDS            lacZα (fragment): LacZα fragment of β-galactosidase; lacZ fragment
   7928..8356    +  rep_origin     f1 ori (sequence partly withheld): f1 bacteriophage origin of replication; arrow indicates direction of (+) strand synthesis
   8409..8513    +  promoter       AmpR promoter: bla
   8514..9374    +  CDS            AmpR: β-lactamase; bla; confers resistance to ampicillin, carbenicillin, and related antibiotics
   9545..10133   +  rep_origin     ori: high-copy-number ColE1/pMB1/pBR322/pUC origin of replication
