[The description below was written by a language model from this plasmid's Addgene catalogue record and pLannotate feature annotations shown in this document.]
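Description:
LT3GEPIR-NEK3shRNA1 is a lentiviral plasmid for doxycycline-inducible knockdown of human NEK3, built on the all-in-one Tet-On LT3GEPIR backbone. It is maintained in E. coli as a high-copy plasmid through a ColE1/pUC-type origin with ampicillin resistance. An f1 origin, an SV40 origin and remnants of lac, T3 and T7 cloning-vector elements are also annotated in the backbone. The viral portion has a third-generation, self-inactivating layout. An RSV promoter drives a truncated HIV-1 5' LTR, followed by the Ψ packaging signal, RRE and cPPT/CTS, with a ΔU3 3' LTR and an SV40 polyadenylation signal at the far end. Packaging functions must be supplied in trans for virus production.

Two expression units sit between the LTRs. In the first, the TRE3G promoter drives EGFP. Downstream of EGFP, the 125 bp NEK3 shRNA insert was cloned between XhoI and EcoRI sites into a miR-30-type microRNA context. The feature table annotates only the 3' miR-30a flank of this scaffold, not the hairpin itself. Because reporter and shRNA lie on the same transcript, green fluorescence marks cells in which the hairpin is being expressed. In the second unit, the constitutive mouse PGK promoter drives puromycin N-acetyltransferase, followed by an EMCV IRES and the reverse tetracycline transactivator rtTA3. A WPRE follows to enhance transcript expression. Transduced cells can therefore be selected with puromycin and already carry the transactivator. Adding doxycycline lets rtTA3 activate TRE3G, switching on EGFP and the NEK3-targeting shRNA together. This supports reversible, trackable loss-of-function studies of NEK3 in human cells from a single vector.
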