Addgene plasmid #220542: LT3GEPIR-NEK3shRNA1
Purpose: To inducibly knockdown NEK3 expression
Depositing lab: Sean Lee. Depositing organization: Tulane University.
Backbone
  Vector backbone: LT3GEPIR
  Backbone manufacturer: Dr. Johannes Zuber
  Vector type: Lentiviral
  Selectable markers: Puromycin
Growth in bacteria
  Bacterial resistance: Ampicillin, 100 μg/mL
  Growth temperature: 37°C
  Growth strain: NEB Stable
  Copy number: High Copy
Gene/Insert
  Gene/Insert name: NEK3 shRNA1
  gRNA/shRNA sequence: CCTAGTCAAGCAGATGTTTAA
  Species: H. sapiens (human)
  Insert size (bp): 125
  Entrez Gene: NEK3 (a.k.a. HSPK36)
  Promoter: TRE3G (TetOP) promoter
  Cloning method: Restriction Enzyme; 5′ cloning site XhoI (not destroyed); 3′ cloning site EcoRI (not destroyed)
  Sequencing primers: 5′ TGTTTGAATGAGGCTTCAGTAC; 3′ CAGCGGGGCTGCTAAAGCGCATGC
Terms and licenses: Academic/Nonprofit Terms; Industry Terms: Not Available to Industry
How to cite: LT3GEPIR-NEK3shRNA1 was a gift from Sean Lee (Addgene plasmid # 220542 ; http://n2t.net/addgene:220542 ; RRID:Addgene_220542)
